>Addgene plasmid #208944 | Control click editor - pCMV-T7-PCV2-deadCas9-EcKlenow (EMK500) | addgene full sequence | sequence record 415672 | Addgene NGS Result
ATATGCCAAGTACGCCCCCTATTGACGTCAATGACGGTAAATGGCCCGCCTGGCATTATGCCCAGTACAT
GACCTTATGGGACTTTCCTACTTGGCAGTACATCTACGTATTAGTCATCGCTATTACCATGGTGATGCGG
TTTTGGCAGTACATCAATGGGCGTGGATAGCGGTTTGACTCACGGGGATTTCCAAGTCTCCACCCCATTG
ACGTCAATGGGAGTTTGTTTTGGCACCAAAATCAACGGGACTTTCCAAAATGTCGTAACAACTCCGCCCC
ATTGACGCAAATGGGCGGTAGGCGTGTACGGTGGGAGGTCTATATAAGCAGAGCTGGTTTAGTGAACCGT
CAGATCCGCTAGAGATCCGCGGCCGCTAATACGACTCACTATAGGGAGAGCCGCCACCATGAGCCCATCT
AAGAAAAACGGCAGAAGCGGACCTCAACCTCACAAGCGGTGGGTCTTTACCCTGAACAACCCCAGCGAAG
ATGAGAGAAAGAAGATCCGGGACCTGCCTATCAGCCTGTTCGACTACTTCATCGTGGGCGAGGAAGGAAA
TGAGGAAGGCCGGACCCCCCACCTGCAGGGCTTCGCCAACTTCGTGAAAAAGCAGACCTTCAACAAGGTG
AAGTGGTACCTGGGCGCTAGATGCCACATCGAGAAGGCCAAGGGCACCGACCAGCAGAACAAAGAGTACT
GCAGCAAGGAAGGCAATCTGCTGATGGAATGTGGCGCCCCTAGATCCCAGGGACAGAGAAGCGGAGGCTC
TAGCGGCTCCGAGACACCCGGCACATCTGAGTCCGCCACCCCTGAGAGCAGCGGCGGCAGCGACAAGAAG
TACAGCATCGGCCTGGCCATCGGCACCAACTCTGTGGGCTGGGCCGTGATCACCGACGAGTACAAGGTGC
CCAGCAAGAAATTCAAGGTGCTGGGCAACACCGACCGGCACAGCATCAAGAAGAACCTGATCGGAGCCCT
GCTGTTCGACAGCGGCGAAACAGCCGAGGCCACCCGGCTGAAGAGAACCGCCAGAAGAAGATACACCAGA
CGGAAGAACCGGATCTGCTATCTGCAAGAGATCTTCAGCAACGAGATGGCCAAGGTGGACGACAGCTTCT
TCCACAGACTGGAAGAGTCCTTCCTGGTGGAAGAGGATAAGAAGCACGAGCGGCACCCCATCTTCGGCAA
CATCGTGGACGAGGTGGCCTACCACGAGAAGTACCCCACCATCTACCACCTGAGAAAGAAACTGGTGGAC
AGCACCGACAAGGCCGACCTGCGGCTGATCTATCTGGCCCTGGCCCACATGATCAAGTTCCGGGGCCACT
TCCTGATCGAGGGCGACCTGAACCCCGACAACAGCGACGTGGACAAGCTGTTCATCCAGCTGGTGCAGAC
CTACAACCAGCTGTTCGAGGAAAACCCCATCAACGCCAGCGGCGTGGACGCCAAGGCCATCCTGTCTGCC
AGACTGAGCAAGAGCAGACGGCTGGAAAATCTGATCGCCCAGCTGCCCGGCGAGAAGAAGAATGGCCTGT
TCGGAAACCTGATTGCCCTGAGCCTGGGCCTGACCCCCAACTTCAAGAGCAACTTCGACCTGGCCGAGGA
TGCCAAACTGCAGCTGAGCAAGGACACCTACGACGACGACCTGGACAACCTGCTGGCCCAGATCGGCGAC
CAGTACGCCGACCTGTTTCTGGCCGCCAAGAACCTGTCCGACGCCATCCTGCTGAGCGACATCCTGAGAG
TGAACACCGAGATCACCAAGGCCCCCCTGAGCGCCTCTATGATCAAGAGATACGACGAGCACCACCAGGA
CCTGACCCTGCTGAAAGCTCTCGTGCGGCAGCAGCTGCCTGAGAAGTACAAAGAGATTTTCTTCGACCAG
AGCAAGAACGGCTACGCCGGCTACATTGACGGCGGAGCCAGCCAGGAAGAGTTCTACAAGTTCATCAAGC
CCATCCTGGAAAAGATGGACGGCACCGAGGAACTGCTCGTGAAGCTGAACAGAGAGGACCTGCTGCGGAA
GCAGCGGACCTTCGACAACGGCAGCATCCCCCACCAGATCCACCTGGGAGAGCTGCACGCCATTCTGCGG
CGGCAGGAAGATTTTTACCCATTCCTGAAGGACAACCGGGAAAAGATCGAGAAGATCCTGACCTTCCGCA
TCCCCTACTACGTGGGCCCTCTGGCCAGGGGAAACAGCAGATTCGCCTGGATGACCAGAAAGAGCGAGGA
AACCATCACCCCCTGGAACTTCGAGGAAGTGGTGGACAAGGGCGCTTCCGCCCAGAGCTTCATCGAGCGG
ATGACCAACTTCGATAAGAACCTGCCCAACGAGAAGGTGCTGCCCAAGCACAGCCTGCTGTACGAGTACT
TCACCGTGTATAACGAGCTGACCAAAGTGAAATACGTGACCGAGGGAATGAGAAAGCCCGCCTTCCTGAG
CGGCGAGCAGAAAAAGGCCATCGTGGACCTGCTGTTCAAGACCAACCGGAAAGTGACCGTGAAGCAGCTG
AAAGAGGACTACTTCAAGAAAATCGAGTGCTTCGACTCCGTGGAAATCTCCGGCGTGGAAGATCGGTTCA
ACGCCTCCCTGGGCACATACCACGATCTGCTGAAAATTATCAAGGACAAGGACTTCCTGGACAATGAGGA
AAACGAGGACATTCTGGAAGATATCGTGCTGACCCTGACACTGTTTGAGGACAGAGAGATGATCGAGGAA
CGGCTGAAAACCTATGCCCACCTGTTCGACGACAAAGTGATGAAGCAGCTGAAGCGGCGGAGATACACCG
GCTGGGGCAGGCTGAGCCGGAAGCTGATCAACGGCATCCGGGACAAGCAGTCCGGCAAGACAATCCTGGA
TTTCCTGAAGTCCGACGGCTTCGCCAACAGAAACTTCATGCAGCTGATCCACGACGACAGCCTGACCTTT
AAAGAGGACATCCAGAAAGCCCAGGTGTCCGGCCAGGGCGATAGCCTGCACGAGCACATTGCCAATCTGG
CCGGCAGCCCCGCCATTAAGAAGGGCATCCTGCAGACAGTGAAGGTGGTGGACGAGCTCGTGAAAGTGAT
GGGCCGGCACAAGCCCGAGAACATCGTGATCGAAATGGCCAGAGAGAACCAGACCACCCAGAAGGGACAG
AAGAACAGCCGCGAGAGAATGAAGCGGATCGAAGAGGGCATCAAAGAGCTGGGCAGCCAGATCCTGAAAG
AACACCCCGTGGAAAACACCCAGCTGCAGAACGAGAAGCTGTACCTGTACTACCTGCAGAATGGGCGGGA
TATGTACGTGGACCAGGAACTGGACATCAACCGGCTGTCCGACTACGATGTGGACGCTATCGTGCCTCAG
AGCTTTCTGAAGGACGACTCCATCGACAACAAGGTGCTGACCAGAAGCGACAAGAACCGGGGCAAGAGCG
ACAACGTGCCCTCCGAAGAGGTCGTGAAGAAGATGAAGAACTACTGGCGGCAGCTGCTGAACGCCAAGCT
GATTACCCAGAGAAAGTTCGACAATCTGACCAAGGCCGAGAGAGGCGGCCTGAGCGAACTGGATAAGGCC
GGCTTCATCAAGAGACAGCTGGTGGAAACCCGGCAGATCACAAAGCACGTGGCACAGATCCTGGACTCCC
GGATGAACACTAAGTACGACGAGAATGACAAGCTGATCCGGGAAGTGAAAGTGATCACCCTGAAGTCCAA
GCTGGTGTCCGATTTCCGGAAGGATTTCCAGTTTTACAAAGTGCGCGAGATCAACAACTACCACCACGCC
CACGACGCCTACCTGAACGCCGTCGTGGGAACCGCCCTGATCAAAAAGTACCCTAAGCTGGAAAGCGAGT
TCGTGTACGGCGACTACAAGGTGTACGACGTGCGGAAGATGATCGCCAAGAGCGAGCAGGAAATCGGCAA
GGCTACCGCCAAGTACTTCTTCTACAGCAACATCATGAACTTTTTCAAGACCGAGATTACCCTGGCCAAC
GGCGAGATCCGGAAGCGGCCTCTGATCGAGACAAACGGCGAAACCGGGGAGATCGTGTGGGATAAGGGCC
GGGATTTTGCCACCGTGCGGAAAGTGCTGAGCATGCCCCAAGTGAATATCGTGAAAAAGACCGAGGTGCA
GACAGGCGGCTTCAGCAAAGAGTCTATCCTGCCCAAGAGGAACAGCGATAAGCTGATCGCCAGAAAGAAG
GACTGGGACCCTAAGAAGTACGGCGGCTTCGACAGCCCCACCGTGGCCTATTCTGTGCTGGTGGTGGCCA
AAGTGGAAAAGGGCAAGTCCAAGAAACTGAAGAGTGTGAAAGAGCTGCTGGGGATCACCATCATGGAAAG
AAGCAGCTTCGAGAAGAATCCCATCGACTTTCTGGAAGCCAAGGGCTACAAAGAAGTGAAAAAGGACCTG
ATCATCAAGCTGCCTAAGTACTCCCTGTTCGAGCTGGAAAACGGCCGGAAGAGAATGCTGGCCTCTGCCG
GCGAACTGCAGAAGGGAAACGAACTGGCCCTGCCCTCCAAATATGTGAACTTCCTGTACCTGGCCAGCCA
CTATGAGAAGCTGAAGGGCTCCCCCGAGGATAATGAGCAGAAACAGCTGTTTGTGGAACAGCACAAGCAC
TACCTGGACGAGATCATCGAGCAGATCAGCGAGTTCTCCAAGAGAGTGATCCTGGCCGACGCTAATCTGG
ACAAAGTGCTGTCCGCCTACAACAAGCACCGGGATAAGCCCATCAGAGAGCAGGCCGAGAATATCATCCA
CCTGTTTACCCTGACCAATCTGGGAGCCCCTGCCGCCTTCAAGTACTTTGACACCACCATCGACCGGAAG
AGGTACACCAGCACCAAAGAGGTGCTGGACGCCACCCTGATCCACCAGAGCATCACCGGCCTGTACGAGA
CACGGATCGACCTGTCTCAGCTGGGAGGTGACTCCGGCGGAAGCTCTGGTGGCAGCAAGCGGACCGCCGA
CGGCTCTGAATTCGAGAGCCCTAAGAAGAAAAGAAAGGTGAGCGGAGGCTCTAGCGGCGGAAGCGTTATC
TCCTACGACAACTACGTGACCATCCTGGACGAAGAGACACTGAAGGCTTGGATCGCTAAACTGGAAAAAG
CCCCTGTGTTCGCCTTCGCCACCGCCACCGACTCCTTAGATAACATCAGCGCCAACCTGGTGGGCCTGTC
TTTCGCCATCGAGCCTGGCGTGGCCGCCTACATCCCCGTGGCCCACGATTACCTGGATGCCCCAGATCAA
ATCAGCAGAGAGAGAGCACTGGAGCTCCTGAAGCCCCTGCTGGAGGACGAGAAGGCCCTGAAGGTGGGAC
AGAACCTGAAATACGATAGGGGAATCCTGGCTAATTACGGCATCGAGCTGAGAGGCATCGCCTTCGATAC
CATGCTGGAATCTTACATCCTGAACAGCGTGGCCGGCCGCCACGACATGGACAGCCTGGCTGAACGGTGG
CTGAAGCACAAAACCATCACCTTCGAAGAGATCGCCGGAAAGGGCAAGAACCAGCTGACATTTAATCAGA
TCGCACTGGAAGAAGCCGGCAGATACGCCGCTGAGGACGCCGACGTGACCCTTCAGCTGCACCTGAAGAT
GTGGCCCGATCTGCAGAAGCACAAGGGCCCACTAAACGTGTTCGAGAACATCGAGATGCCTCTGGTGCCC
GTCCTGAGCAGAATCGAGAGGAATGGCGTGAAGATCGACCCCAAGGTGCTGCACAACCACAGCGAGGAAC
TGACACTGCGGCTGGCCGAGCTGGAAAAGAAGGCCCACGAAATCGCCGGCGAGGAGTTCAACCTGTCTAG
CACCAAGCAGCTACAAACAATCCTGTTCGAGAAGCAGGGCATTAAGCCTCTGAAAAAGACACCTGGCGGA
GCCCCCAGCACCAGCGAAGAAGTGCTGGAGGAACTGGCGCTGGATTACCCTCTGCCCAAAGTGATCCTGG
AATATAGAGGACTGGCCAAGCTGAAGTCTACATACACCGACAAGCTGCCTCTGATGATCAACCCCAAGAC
CGGCCGGGTGCATACATCTTATCACCAGGCCGTGACAGCCACCGGCCGGCTGAGCAGCACAGATCCTAAC
CTGCAAAACATCCCAGTGCGGAACGAAGAGGGCAGAAGAATCAGACAGGCTTTCATTGCCCCTGAGGACT
ACGTCATCGTGTCTGCTGACTACAGCCAGATAGAACTGAGAATCATGGCCCATCTGTCTCGGGACAAGGG
CCTGCTGACCGCTTTTGCAGAAGGCAAGGACATCCACAGAGCCACCGCTGCCGAAGTGTTCGGCCTGCCT
CTGGAAACAGTGACCAGCGAGCAAAGAAGGTCCGCCAAGGCCATTAACTTCGGCCTGATCTACGGCATGA
GCGCCTTTGGCCTGGCCAGACAGCTCAACATCCCTAGAAAGGAGGCCCAGAAATACATGGACCTGTACTT
CGAGCGGTACCCCGGCGTGCTGGAGTACATGGAACGGACCAGAGCCCAGGCTAAAGAGCAGGGATACGTG
GAAACCCTGGATGGCCGGAGACTGTATCTGCCTGACATCAAGAGCAGCAACGGCGCCAGAAGAGCCGCCG
CTGAGAGAGCTGCTATCAACGCCCCTATGCAGGGCACCGCCGCCGACATCATCAAGCGGGCCATGATCGC
CGTGGACGCCTGGCTGCAGGCCGAGCAGCCTAGAGTGCGGATGATCATGCAGGTGCACGACGAGCTGGTG
TTTGAGGTGCACAAGGACGACGTGGATGCTGTGGCCAAGCAGATTCACCAGCTGATGGAAAATTGCACCA
GACTGGACGTGCCACTGCTGGTCGAGGTTGGAAGCGGAGAGAATTGGGACCAGGCCCACTCTGGCGGCTC
AAAAAGAACCGCCGACGGCAGCGAATTCGAGTCTCCCAAGAAGAAGAGGAAAGTCTGACCGGTCATCATC
ACCATCACCATTGAGTTTAAACCCGCTGATCAGCCTCGACTGTGCCTTCTAGTTGCCAGCCATCTGTTGT
TTGCCCCTCCCCCGTGCCTTCCTTGACCCTGGAAGGTGCCACTCCCACTGTCCTTTCCTAATAAAATGAG
GAAATTGCATCGCATTGTCTGAGTAGGTGTCATTCTATTCTGGGGGGTGGGGTGGGGCAGGACAGCAAGG
GGGAGGATTGGGAAGACAATAGCAGGCATGCTGGGGATGCGGTGGGCTCTATGGCTTCTGAGGCGGAAAG
AACCAGCTGGGGCTCGATACCGTCGACCTCTAGCTAGAGCTTGGCGTAATCATGGTCATAGCTGTTTCCT
GTGTGAAATTGTTATCCGCTCACAATTCCACACAACATACGAGCCGGAAGCATAAAGTGTAAAGCCTAGG
GTGCCTAATGAGTGAGCTAACTCACATTAATTGCGTTGCGCTCACTGCCCGCTTTCCAGTCGGGAAACCT
GTCGTGCCAGCTGCATTAATGAATCGGCCAACGCGCGGGGAGAGGCGGTTTGCGTATTGGGCGCTCTTCC
GCTTCCTCGCTCACTGACTCGCTGCGCTCGGTCGTTCGGCTGCGGCGAGCGGTATCAGCTCACTCAAAGG
CGGTAATACGGTTATCCACAGAATCAGGGGATAACGCAGGAAAGAACATGTGAGCAAAAGGCCAGCAAAA
GGCCAGGAACCGTAAAAAGGCCGCGTTGCTGGCGTTTTTCCATAGGCTCCGCCCCCCTGACGAGCATCAC
AAAAATCGACGCTCAAGTCAGAGGTGGCGAAACCCGACAGGACTATAAAGATACCAGGCGTTTCCCCCTG
GAAGCTCCCTCGTGCGCTCTCCTGTTCCGACCCTGCCGCTTACCGGATACCTGTCCGCCTTTCTCCCTTC
GGGAAGCGTGGCGCTTTCTCATAGCTCACGCTGTAGGTATCTCAGTTCGGTGTAGGTCGTTCGCTCCAAG
CTGGGCTGTGTGCACGAACCCCCCGTTCAGCCCGACCGCTGCGCCTTATCCGGTAACTATCGTCTTGAGT
CCAACCCGGTAAGACACGACTTATCGCCACTGGCAGCAGCCACTGGTAACAGGATTAGCAGAGCGAGGTA
TGTAGGCGGTGCTACAGAGTTCTTGAAGTGGTGGCCTAACTACGGCTACACTAGAAGAACAGTATTTGGT
ATCTGCGCTCTGCTGAAGCCAGTTACCTTCGGAAAAAGAGTTGGTAGCTCTTGATCCGGCAAACAAACCA
CCGCTGGTAGCGGTGGTTTTTTTGTTTGCAAGCAGCAGATTACGCGCAGAAAAAAAGGATCTCAAGAAGA
TCCTTTGATCTTTTCTACGGGGTCTGACGCTCAGTGGAACGAAAACTCACGTTAAGGGATTTTGGTCATG
AGATTATCAAAAAGGATCTTCACCTAGATCCTTTTAAATTAAAAATGAAGTTTTAAATCAATCTAAAGTA
TATATGAGTAAACTTGGTCTGACAGTTACCAATGCTTAATCAGTGAGGCACCTATCTCAGCGATCTGTCT
ATTTCGTTCATCCATAGTTGCCTGACTCCCCGTCGTGTAGATAACTACGATACGGGAGGGCTTACCATCT
GGCCCCAGTGCTGCAATGATACCGCGCGAACCACGCTCACCGGCTCCAGATTTATCAGCAATAAACCAGC
CAGCCGGAAGGGCCGAGCGCAGAAGTGGTCCTGCAACTTTATCCGCCTCCATCCAGTCTATTAATTGTTG
CCGGGAAGCTAGAGTAAGTAGTTCGCCAGTTAATAGTTTGCGCAACGTTGTTGCCATTGCTACAGGCATC
GTGGTGTCACGCTCGTCGTTTGGTATGGCTTCATTCAGCTCCGGTTCCCAACGATCAAGGCGAGTTACAT
GATCCCCCATGTTGTGCAAAAAAGCGGTTAGCTCCTTCGGTCCTCCGATCGTTGTCAGAAGTAAGTTGGC
CGCAGTGTTATCACTCATGGTTATGGCAGCACTGCATAATTCTCTTACTGTCATGCCATCCGTAAGATGC
TTTTCTGTGACTGGTGAGTACTCAACCAAGTCATTCTGAGAATAGTGTATGCGGCGACCGAGTTGCTCTT
GCCCGGCGTCAATACGGGATAATACCGCGCCACATAGCAGAACTTTAAAAGTGCTCATCATTGGAAAACG
TTCTTCGGGGCGAAAACTCTCAAGGATCTTACCGCTGTTGAGATCCAGTTCGATGTAACCCACTCGTGCA
CCCAACTGATCTTCAGCATCTTTTACTTTCACCAGCGTTTCTGGGTGAGCAAAAACAGGAAGGCAAAATG
CCGCAAAAAAGGGAATAAGGGCGACACGGAAATGTTGAATACTCATACTCTTCCTTTTTCAATATTATTG
AAGCATTTATCAGGGTTATTGTCTCATGAGCGGATACATATTTGAATGTATTTAGAAAAATAAACAAATA
GGGGTTCCGCGCACATTTCCCCGAAAAGTGCCACCTGACGTCGACGGATCGGGAGATCGATCTCCCGATC
CCCTAGGGTCGACTCTCAGTACAATCTGCTCTGATGCCGCATAGTTAAGCCAGTATCTGCTCCCTGCTTG
TGTGTTGGAGGTCGCTGAGTAGTGCGCGAGCAAAATTTAAGCTACAACAAGGCAAGGCTTGACCGACAAT
TGCATGAAGAATCTGCTTAGGGTTAGGCGTTTTGCGCTGCTTCGCGATGTACGGGCCAGATATACGCGTT
GACATTGATTATTGACTAGTTATTAATAGTAATCAATTACGGGGTCATTAGTTCATAGCCCATATATGGA
GTTCCGCGTTACATAACTTACGGTAAATGGCCCGCCTGGCTGACCGCCCAACGACCCCCGCCCATTGACG
TCAATAATGACGTATGTTCCCATAGTAACGCCAATAGGGACTTTCCATTGACGTCAATGGGTGGAGTATT
TACGGTAAACTGCCCACTTGGCAGTACATCAAGTGTATC
Features (pLannotate 1.2.2; 18 found; start..end, strand, type, name):
    132..335     +  promoter       CMV promoter: human cytomegalovirus (CMV) immediate early promoter
    377..395     +  promoter       T7 promoter: promoter for bacteriophage T7 RNA polymerase
    415..786     +  CDS            Rep (fragment): REP_PCV2 - Experimental evidence at protein level: Swiss-Prot protein existence level 1. Essential for the replication of viral ssDNA. The closed circular ssDNA genome is first converted to a superhelical dsDNA. Rep and/or Rep' binds a specific hairpin at the genome origin of replication. Introduces an endonucleolytic nick within the conserved sequence 5'-AGTATTAC-3' in the intergenic region of the genome, thereby initiating the rolling circle replication (RCR). Following cleavage, binds covalently to the 5'-phosphate of DNA as a tyrosyl ester. The cleavage gives rise to a free 3'-OH that serv
    832..2433    +  CDS            dCas9(N): N-terminal portion of catalytically inactive Streptococcus pyogenes dCas9 carrying the D10A mutation (Zetsche et al., 2015)
   2434..4928    +  CDS            Cas9(C) (fragment): C-terminal portion of Streptococcus pyogenes Cas9 (Zetsche et al., 2015)
   5032..6849    +  CDS            polA (fragment): DPO1_ECOLI - Also known as resA. Experimental evidence at protein level: Swiss-Prot protein existence level 1. In addition to polymerase activity, this DNA polymerase exhibits 3'-5' and 5'-3' exonuclease activity. It is able to utilize nicked circular duplex DNA as a template and can unwind the parental DNA strand from its template. From Escherichia coli (strain K12).
   6970..7194    +  polyA_signal   bGH poly(A) signal: bovine growth hormone polyadenylation signal
   7198..7219    +  promoter       SV40 promoter (fragment): SV40 enhancer and early promoter
   7224..7240    +  misc_feature   MCS (fragment): pBluescript multiple cloning site
   7289..7305    -  protein_bind   lac operator: The lac repressor binds to the lac operator to inhibit transcription in E. coli. This inhibition can be relieved by adding lactose or isopropyl-β-D-thiogalactopyranoside (IPTG). lac repressor encoded by lacI
   7313..7343    -  promoter       lac promoter: promoter for the E. coli lac operon
   7358..7379    -  protein_bind   CAP binding site: CAP binding activates transcription in the presence of cAMP. E. coli catabolite activator protein
   7392..7484    -  CDS            lacI (fragment): lac repressor; lacI; The lac repressor binds to the lac operator to inhibit transcription in E. coli. This inhibition can be relieved by adding lactose or isopropyl-β-D-thiogalactopyranoside (IPTG).
   7667..8255    -  rep_origin     ori: high-copy-number ColE1/pMB1/pBR322/pUC origin of replication
   8426..9286    -  CDS            AmpR: β-lactamase; bla; confers resistance to ampicillin, carbenicillin, and related antibiotics
   9287..9391    -  promoter       AmpR promoter: bla
   9462..9506    -  misc_feature   bom (fragment): basis of mobility region from pBR322
   9661..131     +  enhancer       CMV enhancer (across the origin): human cytomegalovirus immediate early enhancer
