[The description below was written by a language model from this plasmid's Addgene catalogue record and pLannotate feature annotations shown in this document.]
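Description:
Control click editor pCMV-T7-PCV2-deadCas9-EcKlenow (EMK500) is a 9.9 kb mammalian expression and in vitro transcription plasmid built by Gibson assembly on the pCMV-T7-SpCas9-P2A-EGFP backbone. It is maintained in E. coli through a high-copy ColE1/pUC-type origin and selected with ampicillin via the β-lactamase (AmpR) gene. The backbone also carries small remnants of lac regulatory sequence, an SV40 promoter fragment and a pBR322 bom fragment, none of which play a role in the payload.

The single open reading frame sits downstream of the CMV enhancer/promoter, with a T7 promoter placed just before the coding sequence. The same cassette can therefore drive expression in transfected mammalian cells or serve as a template for T7 RNA synthesis. A bGH polyadenylation signal terminates the transcript. The encoded synthetic fusion starts with the HUH endonuclease domain of porcine circovirus 2 Rep, which nicks a specific ssDNA motif and becomes covalently attached to its 5′ end, providing a way to tether a DNA oligonucleotide template. An XTEN linker joins this domain to Streptococcus pyogenes Cas9 carrying D10A and H840A, so the protein can still be guided to a target but cannot cut or nick it. A bipartite NLS follows, then the Klenow fragment of E. coli DNA polymerase I made exonuclease-deficient by D355A/E357A, and finally a C-terminal bipartite NLS.

The record describes the plasmid as a control version of the CE1 click editor. With Cas9 catalytically inactivated, it is presumably used to test whether click editing outcomes depend on Cas9 cleavage activity at the target site.
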