Addgene plasmid #208944: Control click editor - pCMV-T7-PCV2-deadCas9-EcKlenow (EMK500)
Purpose: A control CE1 construct with catalytically inactivated SpCas9, expressed from CMV or T7 promoters.
Depositing lab: Benjamin Kleinstiver. Publication: Click editing enables programmable genome writing using DNA polymerases and HUH endonucleases. Ferreira da Silva J, Tou CJ, King EM, Eller ML, Rufino-Ramos D, Ma L, Cromwell CR, Metovic J, Benning FMC, Chao LH, Eichler FS, Kleinstiver BP. Nat Biotechnol. 2024 Jul 22. doi: 10.1038/s41587-024-02324-x. PubMed 39039307.
Backbone
  Vector backbone: pCMV-T7-SpCas9-P2A-EGFP (RTW3027)
  Vector type: Mammalian Expression, CRISPR ; in vitro transcription; T7 promoter
Growth in bacteria
  Bacterial resistance: Ampicillin, 100 μg/mL
  Growth temperature: 37°C
  Growth strain: DH5alpha
  Copy number: High Copy
Gene/Insert
  Gene/Insert name: PCV2-XTEN-dSpCas9-BPNLS-EcKlenow(-exo)-BPNLS (alt name: EMK500)
  Species: Synthetic
  Mutation: dSpCas9(D10A/H840A);EcKlenow(-exo;D355A/E357A)
  Promoter: CMV and T7
  Tag / fusion protein: BPNLS (C terminal on insert)
  Cloning method: Gibson Cloning
  Sequencing primers: 5′ oBK6928-CCAAGTCTCCACCCCATTGACG; 3′ oBK219-GGGAGTGGCACCTTCCAGGGTC
Terms and licenses: Academic/Nonprofit Terms; Industry Terms: Not Available to Industry
Depositor comments: Please visit https://doi.org/10.1101/2023.09.12.557440 for bioRxiv preprint.
How to cite: Control click editor - pCMV-T7-PCV2-deadCas9-EcKlenow (EMK500) was a gift from Benjamin Kleinstiver (Addgene plasmid # 208944 ; http://n2t.net/addgene:208944 ; RRID:Addgene_208944)
